>Addgene plasmid #23701 | pDONR223-CDK9 | depositor partial sequence | sequence record 11170 | Author sequence
ATGGCGAAGCAGTACGACTCGGTGGAGTGCCCTTTTTGTGATGAAGTTTCCAAATACGAGAAGCTCGCCA
AGATCGGCCAAGGCACCTTCGGGGAGGTGTTCAAGGCCAGGCACCGCAAGACCGGCCAGAAGGTGGCTCT
GAAGAAGGTGCTGATGGAAAACGAGAAGGAGGGGTTCCCCATTACAGCCTTGCGGGAGATCAAGATCCTT
CAGCTTCTAAAACACGAGAATGTGGTCAACTTGATTGAGATTTGTCGAACCAAAGCTTCCCCCTATAACC
GCTGCAAGGGTAGTATATACCTGGTGTTCGACTTCTGCGAGCATGACCTTGCTGGGCTGTTGAGCAATGT
TTTGGTCAAGTTCACGCTGTCTGAGATCAAGAGGGTGATGCAGATGCTGCTTAACGGCCTCTACTACATC
CACAGAAACAAGATCCTGCATAGGGACATGAAGGCTGCTAATGTGCTTATCACTCGTGATGGGGTCCTGA
AGCTGGCAGACTTTGGGCTGGCCCGGGCCTTCAGCCTGGCCAAGAACAGCCAGCCCAACCGCTACACCAA
CCGTGTGGTGACACTCTGGTACCGGCCCCCGGAGCTGTTGCTCGGGGAGCGGGACTACGGCCCCCCCATT
GACCTGTGGGGTGCTGGGTGCATCATGGCAGAGATGTGGACCCGCAGCCCCATCATGCAGGGCAACACGG
AGCAGCACCAACTCGCCCTCATCAGTCAGCTCTGCGGCTCCATCACCCCTGAGGTGTGGCCAAACGTGGA
CAACTATGAGCTGTACGAAAAGCTGGAGCTGGTCAAGGGCCAGAAGCGGAAGGTGAAGGACAGGCTGAAG
GCCTATGTGCGTGACCCATACGCACTGGACCTCATCGACAAGCTGCTGGTGCTGGACCCTGCCCAGCGCA
TCGACAGCGATGACGCCCTCAACCACGACTTCTTCTGGTCCGACCCCATGCCCTCCGACCTCAAGGGCAT
GCTCTCCACCCACCTGACGTCCATGTTCGAGTACTTGGCACCACCGCGCCGGAAGGGCAGCCAGATCACC
CAGCAGTCCACCAACCAGAGTCGCAATCCCGCCACCACCAACCAGACGGAGTTTGAGCGCGTCTTCTGA
