>Addgene plasmid #23701 | pDONR223-CDK9 | addgene partial sequence | sequence record 29507 | 23701 with M13pUc-fwd
TCGGGCCCAATAATGATTTTATTTTGACTGATAGTGACCTGTTCGTTGCAACAAATTGATGAGCAATGCT
TTTTTATAATGCCAACTTTGTACAAAAAAGTTGGCATGGCGAAGCAGTACGACTCGGTGGAGTGCCCTTT
TTGTGATGAAGTTTCCAAATACGAGAAGCTCGCCAAGATCGGCCAAGGCACCTTCGGGGAGGTGTTCAAG
GCCAGGCACCGCAAGACCGGCCAGAAGGTGGCTCTGAAGAAGGTGCTGATGGAAAACGAGAAGGAGGGGT
TCCCCATTACAGCCTTGCGGGAGATCAAGATCCTTCAGCTTCTAAAACACGAGAATGTGGTCAACTTGAT
TGAGATTTGTCGAACCAAAGCTTCCCCCTATAACCGCTGCAAGGGTAGTATATACCTGGTGTTCGACTTC
TGCGAGCATGACCTTGCTGGGCTGTTGAGCAATGTTTTGGTCAAGTTCACGCTGTCTGAGATCAAGAGGG
TGATGCAGATGCTGCTTAACGGCCTCTACTACATCCACAGAAACAAGATCCTGCATAGGGACATGAAGGC
TGCTAATGTGCTTATCACTCGTGATGGGGTCCTGAAGCTGGCAGACTTTGGGCTGGCCCGGGCCTTCAGC
CTGGCCAAGAACAGCCAGCCCAACCGCTACACCAACCGTGTG
