[The description below was written by a language model from this plasmid's Addgene catalogue record.]
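Description:
pDONR223-CDK9 is a Gateway entry-type clone built on the pDONR223 donor vector backbone (about 5 kb without insert), carrying the human CDK9 open reading frame, which encodes cyclin-dependent kinase 9 (a CDC2-related kinase also known as PITALRE, TAK, CDC2L4, C-2k or CTK1). The insert is about 1.1 kb and was introduced by Gateway recombination cloning. The plasmid is maintained in standard E. coli cloning strains as a high-copy plasmid and is selected with spectinomycin. No feature table is provided, so the specific origin of replication and the exact recombination sites flanking the ORF are not stated. In a Gateway clone of this kind, the ORF normally sits between attL sites that allow transfer by LR recombination into a destination vector. M13 forward and reverse primer sites flank the insert for sequence verification.

The CDK9 ORF lacks a stop codon. This "open" configuration allows the coding sequence to be recombined in frame into a destination vector that supplies a C-terminal epitope tag of choice along with the stop codon. The plasmid has no recorded promoter for driving expression of the insert, and the depositor notes that it should not be transfected directly. It serves as a shuttle source for the ORF rather than as an expression construct. The depositor points to a companion set of lentiviral destination vectors (pLX301 to pLX304) for expressing such ORFs in mammalian cells. The clone belongs to a kit of ORF clones and is associated with a study of resistance to RAF inhibition through MAP kinase pathway reactivation.
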