Addgene plasmid #23701: pDONR223-CDK9
Depositing lab: William Hahn & David Root. Depositing organization: Dana-Farber Cancer Institute. Publication: COT drives resistance to RAF inhibition through MAP kinase pathway reactivation. Johannessen CM, Boehm JS, Kim SY, Thomas SR, Wardwell L, Johnson LA, Emery CM, Stransky N, Cogdill AP, Barretina J, Caponigro G, Hieronymus H, Murray RR, Salehi-Ashtiani K, Hill DE, Vidal M, Zhao JJ, Yang X, Alkan O, Kim S, Harris JL, Wilson CJ, Myer VE, Finan PM, Root DE, Roberts TM, Golub T, Flaherty KT, Dummer R, Weber BL, Sellers WR, Schlegel R, Wargo JA, Hahn WC, Garraway LA. Nature. 2010 Dec 16;468(7326):968-72. doi: 10.1038/nature09627 PubMed 21107320.
Backbone
  Vector backbone: pDONR223
  Backbone manufacturer: Invitrogen
  Backbone size w/o insert (bp): 5005
  Vector type: Gateway Donor vector
Growth in bacteria
  Bacterial resistance: Spectinomycin, 50 μg/mL
  Growth temperature: 37°C
  Growth strain: DH5alpha
  Copy number: High Copy
Gene/Insert
  Gene/Insert name: CDK9 (alt name: cyclin-dependent kinase 9 (CDC2-related kinase))
  Species: H. sapiens (human)
  Insert size (bp): 1119
  Entrez Gene: CDK9 (a.k.a. C-2k, CDC2L4, CTK1, PITALRE, TAK)
  Cloning method: Gateway Cloning
  Sequencing primers: 5′ M13pUC-fwd; 3′ M13rev
Terms and licenses: Academic/Nonprofit Terms; Industry Terms: Not Available to Industry
Depositor comments: The ORF has no Stop codon. This design enables easy recombination into a destination vector to add an epitope tag of choice and Stop codon to the ORF. Do NOT use this plasmid directly for transfections. A set of 4 custom lentiviral vectors is available ( pLX301 (http://www.addgene.org/25895/) , pLX302 (http://www.addgene.org/25896/) , pLX303 (http://www.addgene.org/25897/) , pLX304 (http://www.addgene.org/25890/) ) to be used to express these ORFs in mammalian cells. These plasmids are not included in the kit and must be ordered separately.
How to cite: pDONR223-CDK9 was a gift from William Hahn & David Root (Addgene plasmid # 23701 ; http://n2t.net/addgene:23701 ; RRID:Addgene_23701)
